Addgene plasmid #55561: mTurquoise-ILK-N-17
Purpose: Localization: Focal Adhesions, Excitation: 434, Emission: 474
Depositing lab: Michael Davidson. Depositing organization: Florida State University, Tallahassee.
Backbone
  Vector backbone: mTurquoise-N1
  Backbone size w/o insert (bp): 4750
  Vector type: Mammalian Expression
  Selectable markers: Neomycin (select with G418)
Growth in bacteria
  Bacterial resistance: Kanamycin, 50 μg/mL
  Growth temperature: 37°C
  Growth strain: DH5alpha
  Copy number: High Copy
Gene/Insert
  Gene/Insert name: ILK (alt name: NM_004517.2)
  Species: H. sapiens (human)
  Entrez Gene: ILK (a.k.a. HEL-S-28, ILK-1, ILK-2, P59, p59ILK)
  Promoter: CMV
  Tag / fusion protein: mTurquoise (C terminal on backbone)
  Cloning method: Unknown
  Sequencing primers: 5′ CMV-F; 3′ SV40pA-R
Terms and licenses: Academic/Nonprofit Terms; Industry Terms
Depositor comments: . Excitation = 434; Emission = 474
How to cite: mTurquoise-ILK-N-17 was a gift from Michael Davidson (Addgene plasmid # 55561 ; http://n2t.net/addgene:55561 ; RRID:Addgene_55561)
