[The description below was written by a language model from this plasmid's Addgene catalogue record.]
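Description:
mTurquoise-ILK-N-17 is a mammalian expression plasmid built on the mTurquoise-N1 backbone (about 4.75 kb without the insert). It encodes human integrin-linked kinase (ILK) fused to the cyan fluorescent protein mTurquoise. The backbone supplies the fluorescent protein at the C terminus of the insert, so ILK is translated first and mTurquoise follows it. The "N-17" in the name probably refers to this orientation and to a linker between the two parts, but the record does not describe a linker. Transcription in mammalian cells is driven by the CMV promoter, a strong constitutive viral promoter. The listed 3′ sequencing primer implies an SV40 polyadenylation signal downstream of the fusion. The cloning method is recorded as unknown, and no feature table is provided, so finer details of the junctions and backbone elements cannot be confirmed.

The plasmid is propagated in E. coli as a high-copy plasmid under kanamycin selection. It also carries a neomycin resistance marker, which allows G418 selection of stably transfected mammalian cells. The specific origin of replication is not stated.

The construct serves as a fluorescent localization marker for focal adhesions, the integrin-based contact sites where ILK normally resides as a scaffolding component linking integrins to the actin cytoskeleton. The mTurquoise tag has an excitation maximum at 434 nm and an emission maximum at 474 nm. This makes the fusion suitable for live- or fixed-cell imaging of focal adhesion distribution and dynamics in the cyan channel. It can also be combined with spectrally distinct fluorescent protein fusions for multicolour imaging.
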