>Addgene plasmid #55561 | mTurquoise-ILK-N-17 | depositor partial sequence | sequence record 85968 | insert sequence
GATCTCGAGACCGCCATGGACGACATTTTCACTCAGTGCCGGGAGGGCAACGCAGTCGCCGTTCGCCTGT
GGCTGGACAACACGGAGAACGACCTCAACCAGGGGGACGATCATGGCTTCTCCCCCTTGCACTGGGCCTG
CCGAGAGGGCCGCTCTGCTGTGGTTGAGATGTTGATCATGCGGGGGGCACGGATCAATGTAATGAACCGT
GGGGATGACACCCCCCTGCATCTGGCAGCCAGTCATGGACACCGTGATATTGTACAGAAGCTATTGCAGT
ACAAGGCAGACATCAATGCAGTGAATGAACATGGGAATGTGCCCCTGCACTATGCCTGTTTTTGGGGCCA
AGATCAAGTGGCAGAGGACCTGGTGGCAAATGGGGCCCTTGTCAGCATCTGTAACAAGTATGGAGAGATG
CCTGTGGACAAAGCCAAGGCACCCCTGAGAGAGCTTCTCCGAGAGCGGGCAGAGAAGATGGGCCAGAATC
TCAACCGTATTCCATACAAGGACACATTCTGGAAGGGGACCACCCGCACTCGGCCCCGAAATGGAACCCT
GAACAAACACTCTGGCATTGACTTCAAACAGCTTAACTTCCTGACGAAGCTCAACGAGAATCACTCTGGA
GAGCTATGGAAGGGCCGCTGGCAGGGCAATGACATTGTCGTGAAGGTGCTGAAGGTTCGAGACTGGAGTA
CAAGGAAGAGCAGGGACTTCAATGAAGAGTGTCCCCGGCTCAGGATTTTCTCGCATCCAAATGTGCTCCC
AGTGCTAGGTGCCTGCCAGTCTCCACCTGCTCCTCATCCTACTCTCATCACACACTGGATGCCATATGGA
TCCCTCTACAATGTACTACATGAAGGCACCAATTTCGTCGTGGACCAGAGCCAGGCTGTGAAGTTTGCTT
TGGACATGGCAAGGGGCATGGCCTTCCTACACACACTAGAGCCCCTCATCCCACGACATGCACTCAATAG
CCGTAGTGTAATGATTGATGAGGACATGACTGCCCGAATTAGCATGGCTGATGTCAAGTTCTCTTTCCAA
TGTCCTGGTCGCATGTATGCACCTGCCTGGGTAGCCCCCGAAGCTCTGCAGAAGAAGCCTGAAGACACAA
ACAGACGCTCAGCAGACATGTGGAGTTTTGCAGTGCTTCTGTGGGAACTGGTGACACGGGAGGTACCCTT
TGCTGACCTCTCCAATATGGAGATTGGAATGAAGGTGGCATTGGAAGGCCTTCGGCCTACCATCCCACCA
GGTATTTCCCCTCATGTGTGTAAGCTCATGAAGATCTGCATGAATGAAGACCCTGCAAAGCGACCCAAAT
TTGACATGATTGTGCCTATCCTTGAGAAGATGCAGGACAAGGGAATTCTGCAGTCGACGGTACCGCGGGC
CCGGGATCCACCGGTCGCCACCATGGTGAGCAAGGGCGAGGAGCTGTTCACCGGGGTGGTGCCCATCCTG
GTCGAGCTGGACGGCGACGTAAACGGCCACAAGTTCAGCGTGTCCGGCGAGGGCGAGGGCGATGCCACCT
ACGGCAAGCTGACCCTGAAGTTCATCTGCACCACCGGCAAGCTGCCCGTGCCCTGGCCCACCCTCGTGAC
CACCCTGTCCTGGGGCGTGCAGTGCTTCGCCCGCTACCCCGACCACATGAAGCAGCACGACTTCTTCAAG
TCCGCCATGCCCGAAGGCTACGTCCAGGAGCGCACCATCTTCTTCAAGGACGACGGCAACTACAAGACCC
GCGCCGAGGTGAAGTTCGAGGGCGACACCCTGGTGAACCGCATCGAGCTGAAGGGCATCGACTTCAAGGA
GGACGGCAACATCCTGGGGCACAAGCTGGAGTACAACTACATCAGCGACAACGTCTATATCACCGCCGAC
AAGCAGAAGAACGGCATCAAGGCCAACTTCAAGATCCGCCACAACATCGAGGACGGCGGCGTGCAGCTCG
CCGACCACTACCAGCAGAACACCCCCATCGGCGACGGCCCCGTGCTGCTGCCCGACAACCACTACCTGAG
CACCCAGTCCAAGCTGAGCAAAGACCCCAACGAGAAGCGCGATCACATGGTCCTGCTGGAGTTCGTGACC
GCCGCCGGGATCACTCTCGGCATGGACGAGCTGTACAAGTAAAGCGGCCGCGACTCTAGATCATAATCAG
CCATACCAC
